>Addgene plasmid #173505 | ppBAalbNixE1E2 OpIE2-GFP | addgene full sequence | sequence record 342936 | Addgene NGS Result
TGCCAGGAAACAGCTATGACCATGTAATACGACGATATGATCCTGATGCAGCTAGATTAACCCTAGAAAG
ATAGTCTGCGTAAAATTGACGCATGCATTCTTGAAATATTGCTCTCTCTTTCTAAATAGCGCGAATCCGT
CGCTGTGCATTTAGGACATCTCAGTCGCCGCTTGGAGCTCCCGTGAGGCGTGCTTGTCAATGCGGTAAGT
GTCACTGATTTTGAACTATAACGACCGCGTGAGTCAAAATGACGCATGATTATCTTTTACGTGACTTTTA
AGATTTAACTCATACGATAATTATATTGTTATTTCATGTTCTACTTACGTGATAACTTATTATATATATA
TTTTCTTGTTATAGATTAGATCGCGCTCGCGCGACTGACGGTCGTAAGCACCCGCGTACGTGTCCACCCC
GGTCACAACCCCTTGTGTCATGTCGGCGACCCTACGCCCCCAACTGAGAGAACTCAAAGGTTACCCCAGT
TGGGGCACTACTCCCGAAAACCGCTTCTGACCTGGGAAAACGTGAAGCCCCGGGGCATCCGCTGAGGGTT
GCCGCCGGGGCTTCGGTGTGTCCGTCAGTACTGCAGGTACCATAACTTCGTATAGCATACATTATACGAA
GTTATACCGGATCCTCGCATTTTATGAGTAAAGGCCCATTACTCATATATGGGTAAAGTGCTTTTTGTAA
AAAATGAGTAAATCGATTTACTCATAAATTATAATTTCACCGTGTTTACTTTTCGTCTTTTGTTATATTT
TTGAACTGTTAACTATTTTGTATTTATCATTTAATTCATACAAAATTTTGCGTTTATTTTGTAGTTTATT
GCAATCTACGAAAATTATTAATGAATTTTTACATGTTTCAAATACTCTTAATCATTTTCCTCCTGGAAAA
CAGACCTTCCGAGACGTAGCTCTTTGAAGTTTTCATAATGATCCATGTATGAAATTTTCCCCTCCGGCTG
TTGTTCATCGCGCAGTTGTTCCTGTTCTTCCGTTCCTCGTTCTTCCGGCGCTTGAAGCCTTGGTGCAGTC
GGAACTGTGGAATAAGACTGATATATTTTTATTTCACGGTCGTTAATGAAAATGATGCTGTCACTATGGA
ACTTACCTGCAAATTCCATGCTTTTGTAGCCTTTCTTGTAGCTCCACATGATGATTTGTTGCTCCTGTAT
TATCTTCGAGTACCAAACCTTGTGAAACGGAAATAATCCATCGTAAATGAAAATTGAACGGTATCAATTT
ATCCAGGAAGTACTTACCGATTAAAATATCAATGTATTTGGGAACCTCGACTCTAATCCGCGTGGGAATC
CGATGGACGCGGTATCGGTCATTGAACCCGATGCTGAAGGGCCTCGACTGGCTATAGCGGTGCCGTGAAA
ATCAAAATATCTAAAATTTCCCGATAGTGTTATGATCAGGGGATCCGCATGCGGCAAGGTAGGCCTACTG
CTCATCTTTTGCGAGTGTGTTAGTGTGACTGGCAACGCGACCAGAAGTCTAGTCGAATCCTGCTTGGAAA
TCGGTTTGTTTTGTCGATGGGGGTGGCCCGCGAAATCGCATTGTGTTGTTTGGGAAGGCCCGCTCGATGC
ATGTTAGGTAGGCGTAGTTTGTTCGAGTTTGACGTGCCTGCACCCTCCCTGGTTATGATGGCGCACTAAT
GCATTCCGAGAAAAGTTGCTAACTTGAAAATTTTCATCCAAATATGGGTAAGTTCATTTACCCATGTTTG
GGTATAGCGATTTTACCTATAATATGGGCAAATTTGACCGTTTTTCAAAGGTATATTTTACCCATATTAT
GGGTAATGCATATGAAACCCAAATATGGGTAAATCAACTACTGATCTATGGGTAAACTGATCTTAGCGTG
TATGTTTCACACGTGACATTCACTGGTTTTACAATTGGCTTCTTTAGCAGTGTTGGGATAATTCCATATT
ATGAATCTGCATGCCAAACTGGGCCGAAATCCAAATTTTCATCAATTTTGGTGCACGGGAACCTATTTAA
ATATCAATTTGAAGTTTGTATGGGAGCGATTTGTCGAATCACCCCTCGTTGCATTTTGTACTGGGCGGAG
CTGTCAAACAGTTGCCTAGCTGTCAAAAGGTGATTTCGAATAATCTCTTTGAAATTGATTTTAGGTATCA
AAATAAAGTTCTAAAAATCTGAAAAAAATCATAGTGGCTCAGAAAAAGGTGCTCTTTCGTATAAAATCAA
AAAATGAACACTTTTTTCAAAATTTAAAAACCCAATTTTCGCAAATCTATAGGGCTCTGCACGAAGTTCT
CTCCCTCTCTTTCGCTCTCATTGAGATTTTGTAAACAACAAGGCCAGGAAATGTCAAAATCCCATACAAA
ATCAAAACAGTGCAGTGCCCTATATGTAAAACACATCACTCCGACGTGTAAATTTTTTTGAGTGTTGATT
TAATCAAAGTGAATAAAAATATTAGTTTTATGACATACTTGTTTTCTGAGTGTAGCAAAAATATGAAAAC
ACATTTTTGTACTTTGAATGTTAAGCGTGTATGCTTTTTGGTTTGGTTATGTCAATATGTCAATTGTTAA
ACCCATGTTAATAGTTTTAATTTTTTTTAATCAAATTCTTTTTTTAAGTAATGTACAGTAAAAGTGAACT
TAATCTCATTAACAATCAATTTGAATACATTAAAAAATATTGCATATACATTGGAAACATTCCCGCCGAA
GTATCGAAAACAGATTTAATTGCAAAATTTTCCGTATTTGGTGAAATATCTAACTTATACATGAAGTCAT
TCATTCAGTTTTGTGATGTGAAACCGGCAGTTGTTCGTTACAGACTGATGAAAAGTGTAAAGGAATCTTC
AAGTTTACACAATAGTCGATATATTCAATCGGTTTTAATAGTTCTGCCACTAGATTCTTCCTACAATAAT
TACTTTCTTCCTTACAACACTTGTGTTGTGGTATACACTTATAACAAATTTGGCATGGTAGATTTTTATC
AAAAATTCAGTAAATTAGGAGATATACATGCGATGAAGAAAGCTACAAATGTCATGGTTTACATTAGCTT
TGTATCAGAAAGAGCTGCAAGGACCATTCTGGATACTAAGCCTACAGATATACATATAAATGTACAAACA
ATTAATCATGTTACACGAAATATTAACGTATGCTTAATAGATTTTGAAAAGGAATGTACATCAAATACGG
CGATAAAATTAACACTTTTATATAATCGCTCAATTGGAATATTCGGACTACCATCTAATTTCACAGAAGC
AAAACTGCACGATGAATTTTCAAGGTTTGTGTGGCAATGTGAATCCAAATGAGACAGATAAATATAAAAG
CTACTCAGATGAAAAGACCTTGAAGGTCGAAATTAGACATTATATTTTTATATGTTTTCAGGTATGGCAG
AATTGAAAAAAATAGACTAGTGTACGACTCAACCGGACACTCTAAACAATACGGTTTTGTTTATTATGAA
AAGCACTTGTCTGCTCAAGCGGCCAAACAGGAAATGGACCGCAGTGATCATACAGGACGTAAAATTGCAG
TTCGGTTTGTTCCAGAAAAAGAGTAGGGCAGATATTAAATCTAGTGACAGAACAAAGCAACTAGCACCGT
ACTAAAAATGGCGTAGGGTTCTCGAATATTTCGAGAGCTACTTACCATTTGTGTCATACACAATTAAAAT
GACTGACAAGTCTATCTACTTACTCGCAATCTATTTTATCGCAGGTTTATCAATAAGAATTTTAGTGCCT
GCACAACGTTGGGTTTGATCTGATGTAATAATCATAATCAAAATTTTCCAACCAAATTAAAGCTAGCTAT
ATGTAAAGTAGCCTTGCGTGAAACAAGTAACTTTTGCGTGATTTCATAAGCCCAAGGCTCAATTTAGCAA
TCAATGATTAGTACTACTATTAATATAACCATGTTAGGATCGGTTTTAAATAACTAAATTTGTTGCTTCT
GGTGAAAAACCATGTTTGAACTTTATGTTATATTTTGCTGTCGGGCTTAGTTACCGTGCTACAATGGATG
GTGAACCTTCATCATCACCATCATCATCATAACAGACTGAAAGCATGAAAATTCTGCTCTTAGGATTCAC
ACCATCGAAATCATCAATAATTAGATATCTTTTCATCTTATCAGATAGAAAGATGTTGGAATATGCTGAA
TGACATTTCGAAGTGTCAAAAAACCACACCGTAGTATCACACGGAGCGCATAAAGCGTAAGCATAATCAG
CCATACCACATTTGTAGAGGTTTTACTTGCTTTAAAAAACCTCCCACACCTCCCCCTGAACCTGAAACAT
AAAATGAATGCAATTGTTGTTGTTAACTTGTTTATTGCAGCTTATAATGGTTACAAATAAAGCAATAGCA
TCACAAATTTCACAAATAAAGCATTTTTCTTCACTGCATTCTAGTTGTGGTTTGTCCAAACTCATCAATG
TATCTAAGTATCGATCCATGATGATAAACAATGTATGGTGCTAATGTTGCTTCAACAACAATTCTGTTGA
ACTGTGTTTTCATGTTTGCCAACAAGCACCTTTATACTCGGTGGCCTCCCCACCACCAACTTTTTTGCAC
TGCAAAAAAACACGCTTTTGCACGCGGGCCCATACATAGTACAAACTCTACGTTTCGTAGACTATTTTAC
ATAAATAGTCTACACCGTTGTATACGCTCCAAATACACTACCACACATTGAACCTTTTTGCAGTGCAAAA
AAGTACGTGTCGGCAGTCACGTAGGCCGGCCTTATCGGGTCGCGTCCTGTCACGTACGAATCACATTATC
GGACCGGACGAGTGTTGTCTTATCGTGACAGGACGCCAGCTTCCTGTGTTGCTAACCGCAGCCGGACGCA
ACTCCTTATCGGAACAGGACGCGCCTCCATATCAGCCGCGCGTTATCTCATGCGCGTGACCGGACACGAG
GCGCCCGTCCCGCTTATCGCGCCTATAAATACAGCCCGCAACGATCTGGTAAACACAGTTGAACAGCATC
TGTTCGAATTAATTCGGGATCTGCCGGGCTGCAGCACGTGTTGACAATTAATCATCGGCATAGTATATCG
GCATAGTATAATACGACTCACTATAGGAGGGCCACAATGGTGAGCAAGGGCGAGGAGCTGTTCACCGGGG
TGGTGCCCATCCTGGTCGAGCTGGACGGCGACGTAAACGGCCACAAGTTCAGCGTGTCCGGCGAGGGCGA
GGGCGATGCCACCTACGGCAAGCTGACCCTGAAGTTCATCTGCACCACCGGCAAGCTGCCCGTGCCCTGG
CCCACCCTCGTGACCACCCTGACCTACGGCGTGCAGTGCTTCAGCCGCTACCCCGACCACATGAAGCAGC
ACGACTTCTTCAAGTCCGCCATGCCCGAAGGCTACGTCCAGGAGCGCACCATCTTCTTCAAGGACGACGG
CAACTACAAGACCCGCGCCGAGGTGAAGTTCGAGGGCGACACCCTGGTGAACCGCATCGAGCTGAAGGGC
ATCGACTTCAAGGAGGACGGCAACATCCTGGGGCACAAGCTGGAGTACAACTACAACAGCCACAACGTCT
ATATCATGGCCGACAAGCAGAAGAACGGCATCAAGGTGAACTTCAAGATCCGCCACAACATCGAGGACGG
CAGCGTGCAGCTCGCCGACCACTACCAGCAGAACACCCCCATCGGCGACGGCCCCGTGCTGCTGCCCGAC
AACCACTACCTGAGCACCCAGTCCGCCCTGAGCAAAGACCCCAACGAGAAGCGCGATCACATGGTCCTGC
TGGAGTTCGTGACCGCCGCCGGGATCACTCTCGGCATGGACGAGCTGTACAAGTAAAGCGGCCGCGACTC
TAGATCAAATCAGCCATACCACATTTGTAGAGGTTTTACTTGCTTTAAAAAACCTCCCACACCTCCCCCT
GAACCTGAAACATAAAATGAATGCAATTGTTGTTGTTAACTTGTTTATTGCAGCTTATAATGGTTACAAA
TAAAGCAATAGCATCACAAATTTCACAAATAAAGCATTTTTTTCACTGCATTCTAGTTGTGGTTTGTCCA
AACTCATCAATGTATCGCTTGTAATTCGTCGACGCGGATATCGTTTAAACCGTTGCTTGTAATTCGTCGA
CATAACTTCGTATAGCATACATTATACGAAGTTATGAGCTCAATTCGATAAAAGTTTTGTTACTTTATAG
AAGAAATTTTGAGTTTTTGTTTTTTTTAATAAATAAATAAACATAAATAAATTGTTTGTTGAATTTATTA
TTAGTATGTAAGTGTAAATATAATAAAACTTAATATCTATTCAAATTAATAAATAAACCTCGATATACAG
ACCGATAAAACACATGCGTCAATTTTACGCATGATTATCTTTAACGTACGTCACAATATGATTATCTTTC
TAGGGTTAATCTAGCTGCGTGTTCTGCAGCGTGTCGAGCATCTTCATCTGCTCCATCACGCTGTAAAACA
CATTTGCACCGCGAGTCTGCCCGTCCTCCACGGGTTCAAAAACGTGAATGAACGAGGCGCGCTCACTGGC
CGTCGTTTTACAGGGGATGTCTTCATATATATGAAGACTCCCATCTGTTGTTTGTCGGTGAACGCTCTCC
TGAGTAGGACAAATCCGCCGGGAGCGGATTTGAACGTTGTGAAGCAACGGCCCGGAGGGTGGCGGGCAGG
ACGCCCGCCATAAACTGCCAGGCATCAAACTAAGCAGAAGGCCATCCTGACGGATGGCCTTTTTGCGTTT
CTACAAACTCTTCCTGGCTAGCGGTACGCGTATTAATTGCGTTGCGCTCACTGCCCGCTTTCCAGTCGGG
AAACCTGTCGTGCCAGCTGCATTAATGAATCGGCCAACGCGCGGGGAGAGGCGGTTTGCGTATTGGGCGC
TCTTCCGCTTCCTCGCTCACTGACTCGCTGCGCTCGGTCGTTCGGCTGCGGCGAGCGGTATCAGCTCACT
CAAAGGCGGTAATACGGTTATCCACAGAATCAGGGGATAACGCAGGAAAGAACATGTGAGCAAAAGGCCA
GCAAAAGGCCAGGAACCGTAAAAAGGCCGCGTTGCTGGCGTTTTTCCATAGGCTCCGCCCCCCTGACGAG
CATCACAAAAATCGACGCTCAAGTCAGAGGTGGCGAAACCCGACAGGACTATAAAGATACCAGGCGTTTC
CCCCTGGAAGCTCCCTCGTGCGCTCTCCTGTTCCGACCCTGCCGCTTACCGGATACCTGTCCGCCTTTCT
CCCTTCGGGAAGCGTGGCGCTTTCTCATAGCTCACGCTGTAGGTATCTCAGTTCGGTGTAGGTCGTTCGC
TCCAAGCTGGGCTGTGTGCACGAACCCCCCGTTCAGCCCGACCGCTGCGCCTTATCCGGTAACTATCGTC
TTGAGTCCAACCCGGTAAGACACGACTTATCGCCACTGGCAGCAGCCACTGGTAACAGGATTAGCAGAGC
GAGGTATGTAGGCGGTGCTACAGAGTTCTTGAAGTGGTGGCCTAACTACGGCTACACTAGAAGAACAGTA
TTTGGTATCTGCGCTCTGCTGAAGCCAGTTACCTTCGGAAAAAGAGTTGGTAGCTCTTGATCCGGCAAAC
AAACCACCGCTGGTAGCGGTGGTTTTTTTGTTTGCAAGCAGCAGATTACGCGCAGAAAAAAAGGATCTCA
AGAAGATCCTTTGATCTTTTCTACGGGGTCTGACGCTCAGTGGAACGACGCGTAACTCACGTTAAGGGAT
TTTGGTCATGAGCTTGCGCCGTCCCGTCAAGTCAGCGTAATGCTCTGCCAGTGTTACAACCAATTAACCA
ATTCTGATTAGAAAAACTCATCGAGCATCAAATGAAACTGCAATTTATTCATATCAGGATTATCAATACC
ATATTTTTGAAAAAGCCGTTTCTGTAATGAAGGAGAAAACTCACCGAGGCAGTTCCATAGGATGGCAAGA
TCCTGGTATCGGTCTGCGATTCCGACTCGTCCAACATCAATACAACCTATTAATTTCCCCTCGTCAAAAA
TAAGGTTATCAAGTGAGAAATCACCATGAGTGACGACTGAATCCGGTGAGAATGGCAAAAGTTTATGCAT
TTCTTTCCAGACTTGTTCAACAGGCCAGCCATTACGCTCGTCATCAAAATCACTCGCATCAACCAAACCG
TTATTCATTCGTGATTGCGCCTGAGCGAGACGAAATACGCGATCGCTGTTAAAAGGACAATTACAAACAG
GAATCGAATGCAACCGGCGCAGGAACACTGCCAGCGCATCAACAATATTTTCACCTGAATCAGGATATTC
TTCTAATACCTGGAATGCTGTTTTTCCGGGGATCGCAGTGGTGAGTAACCATGCATCATCAGGAGTACGG
ATAAAATGCTTGATGGTCGGAAGAGGCATAAATTCCGTCAGCCAGTTTAGTCTGACCATCTCATCTGTAA
CATCATTGGCAACGCTACCTTTGCCATGTTTCAGAAACAACTCTGGCGCATCGGGCTTCCCATACAAGCG
ATAGATTGTCGCACCTGATTGCCCGACATTATCGCGAGCCCATTTATACCCATATAAATCAGCATCCATG
TTGGAATTTAATCGCGGCCTCGACGTTTCCCGTTGAATATGGCTCATAACACCCCTTGTATTACTGTTTA
TGTAAGCAGACAGTTTTATTGTTCATGATGATATATTTTTATCTTGTGCAATGTAACATCAGAGATTTTG
AGACACGGGCCAGAGC
Features (pLannotate 1.2.2; 19 found; start..end, strand, type, name):
    427..526     -  protein_bind   phage φC31 attP: attachment site of phage φC31 phage φC31 integrase
    602..635     +  protein_bind   loxP: Cre-mediated recombination occurs in the 8-bp core sequence (GCATACAT). Cre recombinase
   2668..3318    +  CDS            Nix (fragment): NIX_AEDAE - Experimental evidence at transcript level: Swiss-Prot protein existence level 2. Male determiner protein (M-factor) that controls male somatic sexual differentiation. Acts as a dominant factor that regulates the mRNA splicing of doublesex (dsx) or fruitless (fru) transcripts and promotes expression of male splice forms of dsx and fru. From Aedes aegypti (Yellowfever mosquito) (Culex aegypti).
   3420..3590    +  CDS            Nix (fragment): NIX_AEDAE - Experimental evidence at transcript level: Swiss-Prot protein existence level 2. Male determiner protein (M-factor) that controls male somatic sexual differentiation. Acts as a dominant factor that regulates the mRNA splicing of doublesex (dsx) or fruitless (fru) transcripts and promotes expression of male splice forms of dsx and fru. From Aedes aegypti (Yellowfever mosquito) (Culex aegypti).
   4262..4342    +  CDS            large T antigen (fragment): large T antigen from SV40 (simian virus 40)
   4365..4485    +  polyA_signal   SV40 poly(A) signal: SV40 polyadenylation signal
   4497..5044    +  promoter       OpIE-2 promoter: immediate-early gene 2 from the Orgyia pseudotsugata multicapsid nucleopolyhedrovirus; strong constitutive baculovirus promoter for insect cell expression
   5080..5127    +  promoter       EM7 promoter: synthetic bacterial promoter&nbsp
   5147..5866    +  CDS            EGFP: the original enhanced GFP (Yang et al., 1996) mammalian codon-optimized
   5888..5965    +  CDS            large T antigen (fragment): large T antigen from SV40 (simian virus 40)
   5988..6069    +  polyA_signal   SV40 poly(A) signal: SV40 polyadenylation signal
   6162..6195    +  protein_bind   loxP: Cre-mediated recombination occurs in the 8-bp core sequence (GCATACAT). Cre recombinase
   6452..6571    -  CDS            B (fragment): PORTL_LAMBD - Experimental evidence at protein level: Swiss-Prot protein existence level 1. Forms the portal vertex of the capsid (PubMed:6228056, PubMed:6232391). This portal plays critical roles in head assembly, genome packaging, neck/tail attachment, and genome ejection (Probable). The portal protein multimerizes as a single ring-shaped homododecamer arranged around a central channel (PubMed:6232391). Binds to the terminase subunits to form the packaging machine (PubMed:7799432). From Escherichia phage lambda (Bacteriophage lambda).
   6573..6592    +  CDS            lacZα (fragment): LacZα fragment of β-galactosidase; lacZ fragment
   6623..6664    +  terminator     rrnB T1 terminator (fragment): Escherichia coli rrnB; transcription terminator T1 from the E. coli rrnB gene
   6756..6783    +  terminator     rrnB T2 terminator: transcription terminator T2 from the E. coli rrnB gene
   6838..6930    -  CDS            lacI (fragment): lac repressor; lacI; The lac repressor binds to the lac operator to inhibit transcription in E. coli. This inhibition can be relieved by adding lactose or isopropyl-β-D-thiogalactopyranoside (IPTG).
   7113..7701    -  rep_origin     ori: high-copy-number ColE1/pMB1/pBR322/pUC origin of replication
   7848..8657    -  CDS            KanR: aminoglycoside phosphotransferase; aph(3')-Ia; confers resistance to kanamycin in bacteria or G418 (Geneticin®) in eukaryotes
