[The description below was written by a language model from this plasmid's Addgene catalogue record and pLannotate feature annotations shown in this document.]
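Description:
ppBAalbNixE1E2 OpIE2-GFP is an insect transgenesis plasmid of about 8.7 kb, built by BsaI Golden Gate assembly in a pDONR221 P4r-P3r-derived backbone and intended for ectopic expression of the male-determining gene Nix in the mosquito Aedes albopictus. It is maintained in E. coli through a high-copy ColE1/pUC-type origin and selected with kanamycin (aph(3')-Ia). Remnants of the backbone, such as the rrnB T1/T2 terminators, are also annotated.

The payload comprises two tandem transcription units in the same orientation. The first is a roughly 3.8 kb genomic Nix segment from Ae. albopictus driven by its own promoter. It contains exons 1 and 2 separated by intron 1, which matches the two Nix coding fragments detected in the feature table (annotated by homology to the Aedes aegypti protein), and it ends in an SV40 terminator and polyadenylation signal. The second unit is the transgenesis marker: EGFP under the baculoviral OpIE2 immediate-early promoter, with a small EM7 bacterial promoter just upstream of the coding sequence and its own SV40 poly(A) signal. Both units lie between two loxP sites, which could permit Cre-mediated manipulation of the cassette. A φC31 attP site sits just outside the upstream loxP and could serve as a docking site for integrase-mediated recombination. The name suggests a piggyBac design, but no transposon arms are annotated, and the record does not state the integration mechanism.

The associated work used Nix transgenes to convert genetic females into males and to enable fluorescence-based automated sex sorting. The depositor notes that the GFP marker may only become visible late in mosquito development. The Nix region of the reference sequence was assembled from database sequence, so the actual plasmid may carry natural polymorphisms, particularly in the promoter.
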