Addgene plasmid #173505: ppBAalbNixE1E2 OpIE2-GFP
Purpose: transgenesis vector for Aedes albopictus ectopic expression of the Nix gene
Depositing lab: Eric Marois. Depositing organization: CNRS UPR 9022, INSERM U1257, Réponse immunitaire chez le moustique anophèle vecteur du paludisme. Publication: Transgenic expression of Nix converts genetic females into males and allows automated sex sorting in Aedes albopictus. Lutrat C, Olmo RP, Baldet T, Bouyer J, Marois E. Commun Biol. 2022 Mar 7;5(1):210. doi: 10.1038/s42003-022-03165-7. PubMed 35256751.
Backbone
  Vector backbone: pDONR221 P4r-P3r
  Backbone manufacturer: Invitrogen
  Total vector size (bp): 8700
  Modifications to backbone: addition of the Nix gene under control of its own promoter and a SV40 terminator, addition of an OpiE2-GFP-SV40 marker gene
  Vector type: Insect Expression
Growth in bacteria
  Bacterial resistance: Kanamycin, 50 μg/mL
  Growth temperature: 37°C
  Growth strain: DH5alpha
  Copy number: High Copy
Gene/Insert 1
  Gene/Insert name: Nix masculinisation gene
  Species: Aedes albopictus
  Insert size (bp): 3800
  Mutation: Nix isoforms with exons 1, 2 separated by intron 1
  Promoter: own
  Cloning method: Restriction Enzyme; 5′ cloning site BsaI (Golden Gate Cloning) (destroyed during cloning); 3′ cloning site BsaI (Golden Gate Cloning)I (destroyed during cloning)
  Sequencing primers: 5′ M13R; 3′ custom primer
Gene/Insert 2
  Gene/Insert name: EGFP
  Species: Synthetic
  Promoter: OpIE2
  Cloning method: Restriction Enzyme; 5′ cloning site BsaI (Golden Gate cloning) (destroyed during cloning); 3′ cloning site BsaI (Golden Gate cloning) (destroyed during cloning)
  Sequencing primers: 5′ custom primer; 3′ M13R
Terms and licenses: Academic/Nonprofit Terms; Industry Terms: Not Available to Industry
Depositor comments: The OpIE2-GFP transgenesis marker may become detectable at late stages of mosquito development. Note that the plasmid sequence spanning Nix was assembled from database sequence. The actual sequence in the plasmid may contain differences due to natural polymorphism, especially in the Nix promoter
How to cite: ppBAalbNixE1E2 OpIE2-GFP was a gift from Eric Marois (Addgene plasmid # 173505 ; http://n2t.net/addgene:173505 ; RRID:Addgene_173505)
